>Addgene plasmid #210415 | pOttc438 - pAAV EF1a CRE ERT2 bGHpA | addgene full sequence | sequence record 417954 | Addgene NGS Result
CGCGCAGAGAGGGAGTGGCCAACTCCATCACTAGGGGTTCCTGCGGCCGCACGCGTAAGCTTTGCAAAGA
TGGATAAAGTTTTAAACAGAGAGGAATCTTTGCAGCTAATGGACCTTCTAGGTCTTGAAAGGAGTGGGAA
TTGGCTCCGGTGCCCGTCAGTGGGCAGAGCGCACATCGCCCACAGTCCCCGAGAAGTTGGGGGGAGGGGT
CGGCAATTGAACCGGTGCCTAGAGAAGGTGGCGCGGGGTAAACTGGGAAAGTGATGTCGTGTACTGGCTC
CGCCTTTTTCCCGAGGGTGGGGGAGAACCGTATATAAGTGCAGTAGTCGCCGTGAACGTTCTTTTTCGCA
ACGGGTTTGCCGCCAGAACACAGGTAAGTGCCGTGTGTGGTTCCCGCGGGCCTGGCCTCTTTACGGGTTA
TGGCCCTTGCGTGCCTTGAATTACTTCCACCTGGCTGCAGTACGTGATTCTTGATCCCGAGCTTCGGGTT
GGAAGTGGGTGGGAGAGTTCGAGGCCTTGCGCTTAAGGAGCCCCTTCGCCTCGTGCTTGAGTTGAGGCCT
GGCCTGGGCGCTGGGGCCGCCGCGTGCGAATCTGGTGGCACCTTCGCGCCTGTCTCGCTGCTTTCGATAA
GTCTCTAGCCATTTAAAATTTTTGATGACCTGCTGCGACGCTTTTTTTCTGGCAAGATAGTCTTGTAAAT
GCGGGCCAAGATCTGCACACTGGTATTTCGGTTTTTGGGGCCGCGGGCGGCGACGGGGCCCGTGCGTCCC
AGCGCACATGTTCGGCGAGGCGGGGCCTGCGAGCGCGGCCACCGAGAATCGGACGGGGGTAGTCTCAAGC
TGGCCGGCCTGCTCTGGTGCCTGGCCTCGCGCCGCCGTGTATCGCCCCGCCCTGGGCGGCAAGGCTGGCC
CGGTCGGCACCAGTTGCGTGAGCGGAAAGATGGCCGCTTCCCGGCCCTGCTGCAGGGAGCTCAAAATGGA
GGACGCGGCGCTCGGGAGAGCGGGCGGGTGAGTCACCCACACAAAGGAAAAGGGCCTTTCCGTCCTCAGC
CGTCGCTTCATGTGACTCCACGGAGTACCGGGCGCCGTCCAGGCACCTCGATTAGTTCTCGAGCTTTTGG
AGTACGTCGTCTTTAGGTTGGGGGGAGGGGTTTTATGCGATGGAGTTTCCCCACACTGAGTGGGTGGAGA
CTGAAGTTAGGCCAGCTTGGCACTTGATGTAATTCTCCTTGGAATTTGCCCTTTTTGAGTTTGGATCTTG
GTTCATTCTCAAGCCTCAGACAGTGGTTCAAAGTTTTTTTCTTCCATTTCAGGTGTCGTGAGGTACCGGA
TCCTCTCGACACCATGTCCAATTTACTGACCGTACACCAAAATTTGCCTGCATTACCGGTCGATGCAACG
AGTGATGAGGTTCGCAAGAACCTGATGGACATGTTCAGGGATCGCCAGGCGTTTTCTGAGCATACCTGGA
AAATGCTTCTGTCCGTTTGCCGGTCGTGGGCGGCATGGTGCAAGTTGAATAACCGGAAATGGTTTCCCGC
AGAACCTGAAGATGTTCGCGATTATCTTCTATATCTTCAGGCGCGCGGTCTGGCAGTAAAAACTATCCAG
CAACATTTGGGCCAGCTAAACATGCTTCATCGTCGGTCCGGGCTGCCACGACCAAGTGACAGCAATGCTG
TTTCACTGGTTATGCGGCGGATCCGAAAAGAAAACGTTGATGCCGGTGAACGTGCAAAACAGGCTCTAGC
GTTCGAACGCACTGATTTCGACCAGGTTCGTTCACTCATGGAAAATAGCGATCGCTGCCAGGATATACGT
AATCTGGCATTTCTGGGGATTGCTTATAACACCCTGTTACGTATAGCCGAAATTGCCAGGATCAGGGTTG
AAGATATCTCACGTACTGACGGTGGGAGAATGTTAATCCATATTGGCAGAACGAAAACGCTGGTTAGCAC
CGCAGGTGTAGAGAAGGCACTTAGCCTGGGGGTAACTAAACTGGTCGAGCGATGGATTTCCGTCTCTGGT
GTAGCTGATGATCCGAATAACTACCTGTTTTGCCGGGTCAGAAAAAATGGTGTTGCCGCGCCATCTGCCA
CCAGCCAGCTATCAACTCGCGCCCTGGAAGGGATTTTTGAAGCAACTCATCGATTGATTTACGGCGCTAA
GGATGACTCTGGTCAGAGATACCTGGCCTGGTCTGGACACAGTGCCCGTGTCGGAGCCGCGCGAGATATG
GCCCGCGCTGGAGTTTCAATACCGGAGATCATGCAAGCTGGTGGCTGGACCAATGTAAATATTGTCATGA
ACTATATCCGTAACCTGGATAGTGAAACAGGGGCAATGGTGCGCCTGCTGGAAGATGGCGATCTCGAGCC
ATCTGCTGGAGACATGAGAGCTGCCAACCTTTGGCCAAGCCCGCTCATGATCAAACGCTCTAAGAAGAAC
AGCCTGGCCTTGTCCCTGACGGCCGACCAGATGGTCAGTGCCTTGTTGGATGCTGAGCCCCCCATACTCT
ATTCCGAGTATGATCCTACCAGACCCTTCAGTGAAGCTTCGATGATGGGCTTACTGACCAACCTGGCAGA
CAGGGAGCTGGTTCACATGATCAACTGGGCGAAGAGGGTGCCAGGCTTTGTGGATTTGACCCTCCATGAT
CAGGTCCACCTTCTTGAATGTGCCTGGCTAGAGATCCTGATGATTGGTCTCGTCTGGCGCTCCATGGAGC
ACCCAGTGAAGCTACTGTTTGCTCCTAACTTGCTCTTGGACAGGAACCAGGGAAAATGTGTAGAGGGCAT
GGTGGAGATCTTCGACATGCTGCTGGCTACATCATCTCGGTTCCGCATGATGAATCTGCAGGGAGAGGAG
TTTGTGTGCCTCAAATCTATTATTTTGCTTAATTCTGGAGTGTACACATTTCTGTCCAGCACCCTGAAGT
CTCTGGAAGAGAAGGACCATATCCACCGAGTCCTGGACAAGATCACAGACACTTTGATCCACCTGATGGC
CAAGGCAGGCCTGACCCTGCAGCAGCAGCACCAGCGGCTGGCCCAGCTCCTCCTCATCCTCTCCCACATC
AGGCACATGAGTAACAAAGGCATGGAGCATCTGTACAGCATGAAGTGCAAGAACGTGGTGCCCCTCTATG
ACCTGCTGCTGGAGGCGGCGGACGCCCACCGCCTACATGCGCCCACTAGCCGTGGAGGGGCATCCGTGGA
GGAGACGGACCAAAGCCACTTGGCCACTGCGGGCTCTACTTCATCGCATTCCTTGCAAAAGTATTACATC
ACGGGGGAGGCAGAGGGTTTCCCTGCCACAGCTTAACGAATTCTACCGGGTAGGAGCGCTAGCCTCGACT
GTGCCTTCTAGTTGCCAGCCATCTGTTGTTTGCCCCTCCCCCGTGCCTTCCTTGACCCTGGAAGGTGCCA
CTCCCACCGTCCTTTCCTAATAAAATGAGGAAATTGCATCGCATTGTCTGAGTAGGTGTCATTCTATTCT
GGGGGGTGGGGTGGGGCAGGACAGCAAGGGGGAGGATTGGGAAGACAATAGCAGGCATGCTGGGGTACAC
GTGCGGACCGAGCGGCCGCAGGAACCCCTAGTGATGGAGTTGGCCACTCCCTCTCTGCGCGCTCGCTCGC
TCACTGAGGCCGGGCGACCAAAGGTCGCCCGACGCCCGGGCTTTGCCCGGGCGGCCTCAGTGAGCGAGCG
AGCGCGCAGCTGCCTGCAGGGGCGCCTGATGCGGTATTTTCTCCTTACGCATCTGTGCGGTATTTCACAC
CGCATA
[95 nt withheld, positions 3787-3881]
T
[46 nt withheld, positions 3883-3928]
C
[141 nt withheld, positions 3930-4070]
CCTTTGACGTTGGAGTCCACGTTCTTT
[37 nt withheld, positions 4098-4134]
ACTCTATCTCGGGCTATTCTTTTGATTTATAAGGGATTTTGCCGATTTCGGTCTATTGGTTAAAAAATGA
GCTGATTTAACAAAAATTTAACGCGAATTTTAACAAAATATTAACGTTTACAATTTTATGGTGCACTCTC
AGTACAATCTGCTCTGATGCCGCATAGTTAAGCCAGCCCCGACACCCGCCAACACCCGCTGACGCGCCCT
GACGGGCTTGTCTGCTCCCGGCATCCGCTTACAGACAAGCTGTGACCGTCTCCGGGAGCTGCATGTGTCA
GAGGTTTTCACCGTCATCACCGAAACGCGCGAGACGAAAGGGCCTCGTGATACGCCTATTTTTATAGGTT
AATGTCATGATAATAATGGTTTCTTAGACGTCAGGTGGCACTTTTCGGGGAAATGTGCGCGGAACCCCTA
TTTGTTTATTTTTCTAAATACATTCAAATATGTATCCGCTCATGAGACAATAACCCTGATAAATGCTTCA
ATAATATTGAAAAAGGAAGAGTATGAGTATTCAACATTTCCGTGTCGCCCTTATTCCCTTTTTTGCGGCA
TTTTGCCTTCCTGTTTTTGCTCACCCAGAAACGCTGGTGAAAGTAAAAGATGCTGAAGATCAGTTGGGTG
CACGAGTGGGTTACATCGAACTGGATCTCAACAGCGGTAAGATCCTTGAGAGTTTTCGCCCCGAAGAACG
TTTTCCAATGATGAGCACTTTTAAAGTTCTGCTATGTGGCGCGGTATTATCCCGTATTGACGCCGGGCAA
GAGCAACTCGGTCGCCGCATACACTATTCTCAGAATGACTTGGTTGAGTACTCACCAGTCACAGAAAAGC
ATCTTACGGATGGCATGACAGTAAGAGAATTATGCAGTGCTGCCATAACCATGAGTGATAACACTGCGGC
CAACTTACTTCTGACAACGATCGGAGGACCGAAGGAGCTAACCGCTTTTTTGCACAACATGGGGGATCAT
GTAACTCGCCTTGATCGTTGGGAACCGGAGCTGAATGAAGCCATACCAAACGACGAGCGTGACACCACGA
TGCCTGTAGCAATGGCAACAACGTTGCGCAAACTATTAACTGGCGAACTACTTACTCTAGCTTCCCGGCA
ACAATTAATAGACTGGATGGAGGCGGATAAAGTTGCAGGACCACTTCTGCGCTCGGCCCTTCCGGCTGGC
TGGTTTATTGCTGATAAATCTGGAGCCGGTGAGCGTGGGTCTCGCGGTATCATTGCAGCACTGGGGCCAG
ATGGTAAGCCCTCCCGTATCGTAGTTATCTACACGACGGGGAGTCAGGCAACTATGGATGAACGAAATAG
ACAGATCGCTGAGATAGGTGCCTCACTGATTAAGCATTGGTAACTGTCAGACCAAGTTTACTCATATATA
CTTTAGATTGATTTAAAACTTCATTTTTAATTTAAAAGGATCTAGGTGAAGATCCTTTTTGATAATCTCA
TGACCAAAATCCCTTAACGTGAGTTTTCGTTCCACTGAGCGTCAGACCCCGTAGAAAAGATCAAAGGATC
TTCTTGAGATCCTTTTTTTCTGCGCGTAATCTGCTGCTTGCAAACAAAAAAACCACCGCTACCAGCGGTG
GTTTGTTTGCCGGATCAAGAGCTACCAACTCTTTTTCCGAAGGTAACTGGCTTCAGCAGAGCGCAGATAC
CAAATACTGTTCTTCTAGTGTAGCCGTAGTTAGGCCACCACTTCAAGAACTCTGTAGCACCGCCTACATA
CCTCGCTCTGCTAATCCTGTTACCAGTGGCTGCTGCCAGTGGCGATAAGTCGTGTCTTACCGGGTTGGAC
TCAAGACGATAGTTACCGGATAAGGCGCAGCGGTCGGGCTGAACGGGGGGTTCGTGCACACAGCCCAGCT
TGGAGCGAACGACCTACACCGAACTGAGATACCTACAGCGTGAGCTATGAGAAAGCGCCACGCTTCCCGA
AGGGAGAAAGGCGGACAGGTATCCGGTAAGCGGCAGGGTCGGAACAGGAGAGCGCACGAGGGAGCTTCCA
GGGGGAAACGCCTGGTATCTTTATAGTCCTGTCGGGTTTCGCCACCTCTGACTTGAGCGTCGATTTTTGT
GATGCTCGTCAGGGGGGCGGAGCCTATGGAAAAACGCCAGCAACGCGGCCTTTTTACGGTTCCTGGCCTT
TTGCTGGCCTTTTGCTCACATGTCCTGCAGGCAGCTGCGCGCTCGCTCGCTCACTGAGGCCGCCCGGGCG
TCGGGCGACCTTTGGTCGCCCGGCCTCAGTGAGCGAGCGAG
Features (pLannotate 1.2.2; 16 found; start..end, strand, type, name):
      1..42      -  repeat_region  AAV2 ITR (fragment): inverted terminal repeat of adeno-associated virus serotype 2 inverted
     70..136     +  CDS            small t antigen (fragment): SV40 (simian virus 40) small t antigen
    143..1321    +  promoter       EF-1α promoter: strong constitutive promoter for human elongation factor EF-1α
   1344..2372    +  CDS            Cre: site-specific recombinase Cre is a site-specific recombinase from bacteriophage P1. Recombination occurs at loxP sequences.
   2385..3320    +  CDS            ERT2: mutated ligand-binding domain of the human estrogen receptor (Feil et al., 1997)
   3359..3565    +  polyA_signal   bGH poly(A) signal: bovine growth hormone polyadenylation signal
   3590..3730    +  repeat_region  AAV2 ITR: inverted terminal repeat of adeno-associated virus serotype 2 inverted
   3735..3786    -  misc_feature   bom (fragment): basis of mobility region from pBR322
   3805..4260    +  rep_origin     f1 ori (sequence partly withheld): f1 bacteriophage origin of replication; arrow indicates direction of (+) strand synthesis
   4261..4310    -  misc_feature   bom (fragment): basis of mobility region from pBR322
   4412..4447    -  CDS            rop (fragment): Rop protein, which maintains plasmids at low copy number; rop
   4542..4646    +  promoter       AmpR promoter: bla
   4647..5507    +  CDS            AmpR: β-lactamase; bla; confers resistance to ampicillin, carbenicillin, and related antibiotics
   5678..6266    +  rep_origin     ori: high-copy-number ColE1/pMB1/pBR322/pUC origin of replication
   6339..6366    +  repeat_region  AAV2 ITR (fragment): inverted terminal repeat of adeno-associated virus serotype 2 inverted
   6395..6415    +  repeat_region  AAV2 ITR (fragment): inverted terminal repeat of adeno-associated virus serotype 2 inverted
