[The description below was written by a language model from this plasmid's Addgene catalogue record and pLannotate feature annotations shown in this document.]
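Description:
pOttc438 - pAAV EF1a CRE ERT2 bGHpA is a 6,415 bp AAV transfer (genome) plasmid built for packaging a recombinant adeno-associated virus that delivers tamoxifen-regulated Cre recombinase to mammalian cells. It derives from an earlier pAAV EF1a backbone from the same vector core. It is propagated in E. coli as a high-copy plasmid through a ColE1/pUC-type origin, with ampicillin selection provided by the bla gene and its own promoter. An f1 phage origin and short remnants of pBR322 bom and rop sequences are also annotated in the backbone. The recombination-deficient growth strain listed in the record fits the usual need to keep the repetitive ITRs intact.

The payload lies between AAV2 inverted terminal repeats, which are the cis elements needed for replication and encapsidation of the vector genome. One ITR is annotated intact downstream of the cassette. The other spans the circular junction of the sequence and appears only as fragments. Within the ITRs, the strong constitutive human EF-1α promoter drives a 1,983 bp Cre-ERT2 open reading frame, in which bacteriophage P1 Cre is fused to the mutated ligand-binding domain of the human estrogen receptor. The bovine growth hormone polyadenylation signal terminates the transcript. A small fragment annotated as SV40 small t antigen sits just upstream of the promoter and is probably a residual sequence match, not a functional part.

ERT2 fusions remain inactive in the cytoplasm until tamoxifen or 4-hydroxytamoxifen binding allows nuclear entry. The resulting virus can therefore be used for temporally controlled, drug-inducible recombination of loxP-flanked alleles or Cre-dependent reporters and effectors in transduced cells or tissues.
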