Addgene plasmid #210415: pOttc438 - pAAV EF1a CRE ERT2 bGHpA
Purpose: AAV viral vector packaging plasmid that expresses tamoxifen-regulated Cre recombinase
Depositing lab: Brandon Harvey & Christopher Richie. Depositing organization: National Institute on Drug Abuse (NIDA).
Backbone
  Vector backbone: pOTTC360 - pAAV EF1a DIOc PDE4-GCaMP5
  Backbone manufacturer: NIDA GEVVC
  Backbone size w/o insert (bp): 4442
  Vector type: AAV
Growth in bacteria
  Bacterial resistance: Ampicillin, 100 μg/mL
  Growth temperature: 30°C
  Growth strain: NEB Stable
  Copy number: High Copy
Gene/Insert
  Gene/Insert name: Cre-ERT2
  Species: H. sapiens (human)
  Insert size (bp): 1983
  Promoter: EF1a
  Cloning method: Ligation Independent Cloning
  Sequencing primers: 5′ EF-1a-Forward TCAAGCCTCAGACAGTGGTTC; 3′ CRE-R GCAAACGGACAGAAGCATTT
Resource information
  A portion of this plasmid was derived from a plasmid made by: NIDA GEVVC
Terms and licenses: Academic/Nonprofit Terms; Industry Terms: Not Available to Industry
How to cite: pOttc438 - pAAV EF1a CRE ERT2 bGHpA was a gift from Brandon Harvey & Christopher Richie (Addgene plasmid # 210415 ; http://n2t.net/addgene:210415 ; RRID:Addgene_210415)
